>Addgene plasmid #60263 | pENTR D-TOPO-C3_17 | depositor full sequence | sequence record 96526 | Full Sequence
CTTTCCTGCGTTATCCCCTGATTCTGTGGATAACCGTATTACCGCCTTTGAGTGAGCTGATACCGCTCGC
CGCAGCCGAACGACCGAGCGCAGCGAGTCAGTGAGCGAGGAAGCGGAAGAGCGCCCAATACGCAAACCGC
CTCTCCCCGCGCGTTGGCCGATTCATTAATGCAGCTGGCACGACAGGTTTCCCGACTGGAAAGCGGGCAG
TGAGCGCAACGCAATTAATACGCGTACCGCTAGCCAGGAAGAGTTTGTAGAAACGCAAAAAGGCCATCCG
TCAGGATGGCCTTCTGCTTAGTTTGATGCCTGGCAGTTTATGGCGGGCGTCCTGCCCGCCACCCTCCGGG
CCGTTGCTTCACAACGTTCAAATCCGCTCCCGGCGGATTTGTCCTACTCAGGAGAGCGTTCACCGACAAA
CAACAGATAAAACGAAAGGCCCAGTCTTCCGACTGAGCCTTTCGTTTTATTTGATGCCTGGCAGTTCCCT
ACTCTCGCGTTAACGCTAGCATGGATGTTTTCCCAGTCACGACGTTGTAAAACGACGGCCAGTCTTAAGC
TCGGGCCCCAAATAATGATTTTATTTTGACTGATAGTGACCTGTTCGTTGCAACAAATTGATGAGCAATG
CTTTTTTATAATGCCAACTTTGTACAAAAAAGCAGGCTCCGCGGCCGCCCCCTTCACCTTCATGTTTCCC
CCGTATGTGCGTGCGCATGCACATATATAAACACATCTAGCTTCACACCTGTGTACTCACACCTGTGTGT
ACACACTCCTCCTGTACATGTGTATACACGCACACCCTCCCACCAGCATGAGCAGTATGTGGATTTTTTC
TTCCAGCAGCCCTTTCAAGAACATACACCAGATGGGATTGGGTCTGCTACATGACTGAGCAGCCCCCACA
TCAGAAAGTCATCATCATTGAATCCATCATGTGGTGCAGCCTTGGCAAGGGCACAGCTCCTCGTCCTGCC
CAATGGGCCGTGGAGGAATGCCTCCTCCTCCAGAGCAGAGAGCAGATATGGGCAGGCAGTTGCCAGGCAG
TTGAGCCGGGAGAACAGATGGCAGCTGCACAGCCTCCTTCTAGCCCAGTTTCCTGGCTGCCGGGGAAGGA
GTTGCAGGCGGCAAGGATCCTGCAGAAACCGCCCTCCCTATAACAGGCCATCTTGCCCTCTATCCTCTTA
CTGGGCTTTGGAGGTCCCAATCCTGCCCTGGTTCACCACCTGTGTGGCTTACCAAGCTGTGCAACTTGGG
GCAGGAAAGGGTGGGCGCGCCGACCCAGCTTTCTTGTACAAAGTTGGCATTATAAGAAAGCATTGCTTAT
CAATTTGTTGCAACGAACAGGTCACTATCAGTCAAAATAAAATCATTATTTGCCATCCAGCTGATATCCC
CTATAGTGAGTCGTATTACATGGTCATAGCTGTTTCCTGGCAGCTCTGGCCCGTGTCTCAAAATCTCTGA
TGTTACATTGCACAAGATAAAAATATATCATCATGAACAATAAAACTGTCTGCTTACATAAACAGTAATA
CAAGGGGTGTTATGAGCCATATTCAACGGGAAACGTCGAGGCCGCGATTAAATTCCAACATGGATGCTGA
TTTATATGGGTATAAATGGGCTCGCGATAATGTCGGGCAATCAGGTGCGACAATCTATCGCTTGTATGGG
AAGCCCGATGCGCCAGAGTTGTTTCTGAAACATGGCAAAGGTAGCGTTGCCAATGATGTTACAGATGAGA
TGGTCAGACTAAACTGGCTGACGGAATTTATGCCTCTTCCGACCATCAAGCATTTTATCCGTACTCCTGA
TGATGCATGGTTACTCACCACTGCGATCCCCGGAAAAACAGCATTCCAGGTATTAGAAGAATATCCTGAT
TCAGGTGAAAATATTGTTGATGCGCTGGCAGTGTTCCTGCGCCGGTTGCATTCGATTCCTGTTTGTAATT
GTCCTTTTAACAGCGATCGCGTATTTCGTCTCGCTCAGGCGCAATCACGAATGAATAACGGTTTGGTTGA
TGCGAGTGATTTTGATGACGAGCGTAATGGCTGGCCTGTTGAACAAGTCTGGAAAGAAATGCATAAACTT
TTGCCATTCTCACCGGATTCAGTCGTCACTCATGGTGATTTCTCACTTGATAACCTTATTTTTGACGAGG
GGAAATTAATAGGTTGTATTGATGTTGGACGAGTCGGAATCGCAGACCGATACCAGGATCTTGCCATCCT
ATGGAACTGCCTCGGTGAGTTTTCTCCTTCATTACAGAAACGGCTTTTTCAAAAATATGGTATTGATAAT
CCTGATATGAATAAATTGCAGTTTCATTTGATGCTCGATGAGTTTTTCTAATCAGAATTGGTTAATTGGT
TGTAACACTGGCAGAGCATTACGCTGACTTGACGGGACGGCGCAAGCTCATGACCAAAATCCCTTAACGT
GAGTTACGCGTCGTTCCACTGAGCGTCAGACCCCGTAGAAAAGATCAAAGGATCTTCTTGAGATCCTTTT
TTTCTGCGCGTAATCTGCTGCTTGCAAACAAAAAAACCACCGCTACCAGCGGTGGTTTGTTTGCCGGATC
AAGAGCTACCAACTCTTTTTCCGAAGGTAACTGGCTTCAGCAGAGCGCAGATACCAAATACTGTCCTTCT
AGTGTAGCCGTAGTTAGGCCACCACTTCAAGAACTCTGTAGCACCGCCTACATACCTCGCTCTGCTAATC
CTGTTACCAGTGGCTGCTGCCAGTGGCGATAAGTCGTGTCTTACCGGGTTGGACTCAAGACGATAGTTAC
CGGATAAGGCGCAGCGGTCGGGCTGAACGGGGGGTTCGTGCACACAGCCCAGCTTGGAGCGAACGACCTA
CACCGAACTGAGATACCTACAGCGTGAGCATTGAGAAAGCGCCACGCTTCCCGAAGGGAGAAAGGCGGAC
AGGTATCCGGTAAGCGGCAGGGTCGGAACAGGAGAGCGCACGAGGGAGCTTCCAGGGGGAAACGCCTGGT
ATCTTTATAGTCCTGTCGGGTTTCGCCACCTCTGACTTGAGCGTCGATTTTTGTGATGCTCGTCAGGGGG
GCGGAGCCTATGGAAAAACGCCAGCAACGCGGCCTTTTTACGGTTCCTGGCCTTTTGCTGGCCTTTTGCT
CACATGTT
Features (pLannotate 1.2.2; 9 found; start..end, strand, type, name):
    121..213     +  CDS            lacI (fragment): lac repressor; lacI; The lac repressor binds to the lac operator to inhibit transcription in E. coli. This inhibition can be relieved by adding lactose or isopropyl-β-D-thiogalactopyranoside (IPTG).
    268..295     -  terminator     rrnB T2 terminator: transcription terminator T2 from the E. coli rrnB gene
    427..470     +  terminator     rrnB T1 terminator: Escherichia coli rrnB; transcription terminator T1 from the E. coli rrnB gene
    517..553     -  CDS            lacZα (fragment): LacZα fragment of β-galactosidase; lacZ fragment
    569..668     +  protein_bind   attL1: mutant version of attL; recombination site for the Gateway® LR reaction LR Clonase™
   1283..1382    -  protein_bind   attL2: mutant version of attL; recombination site for the Gateway® LR reaction LR Clonase™
   1400..1418    -  promoter       T7 promoter: promoter for bacteriophage T7 RNA polymerase
   1552..2361    +  CDS            KanR: aminoglycoside phosphotransferase; aph(3')-Ia; confers resistance to kanamycin in bacteria or G418 (Geneticin®) in eukaryotes
   2508..3096    +  rep_origin     ori: high-copy-number ColE1/pMB1/pBR322/pUC origin of replication
