[The description below was written by a language model from this plasmid's Addgene catalogue record and pLannotate feature annotations shown in this document.]
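Description:
pENTR D-TOPO-C3_17 is a Gateway entry clone built on the commercial pENTR/D-TOPO backbone, carrying a human genomic fragment described as an active pancreatic islet enhancer at the ZFAND3 locus. It is a small bacterial plasmid of about 3.2 kb (2,580 bp backbone plus insert) that replicates in E. coli from a high-copy ColE1/pUC-type origin and is selected with kanamycin through an aminoglycoside phosphotransferase gene. It has no eukaryotic promoter, reporter or mammalian selection cassette, so it serves as a shuttle and storage vector, not as an expression construct.

The enhancer was amplified from human chromosome 6 (a region of roughly 580 bp, with coordinates given in the hg18 assembly) and inserted by directional TOPO cloning. In the annotated sequence the insert occupies the unannotated interval between the attL1 and attL2 sites, which are the substrates for the Gateway LR recombination reaction. The rrnB T1 and T2 transcription terminators lie upstream of attL1 and insulate the cloned segment from read-through transcription originating in the backbone. A T7 promoter sits just beyond attL2, and M13 forward and reverse priming sites are used to sequence across the insert. The short lacI and lacZα matches in the feature table are fragments and probably reflect residual backbone sequence, not functional genes.

The stated purpose is to transfer the enhancer by LR recombination into a Gateway destination vector such as pGL4.23-Gateway, where the fragment can be tested for enhancer activity. The clone comes from a study of pancreatic islet enhancer clusters and their enrichment in type 2 diabetes risk-associated variants.
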