Addgene plasmid #60263: pENTR D-TOPO-C3_17
Purpose: This plasmid contains a human pancreatic islet active enhancer, which can be shuttled into a Gateway destination vector, such as pGL4.23-Gateway.
Depositing lab: Jorge Ferrer. Depositing organization: Imperial College London. Publication: Pancreatic islet enhancer clusters enriched in type 2 diabetes risk-associated variants. Pasquali L, Gaulton KJ, Rodriguez-Segui SA, Mularoni L, Miguel-Escalada I, Akerman I, Tena JJ, Moran I, Gomez-Marin C, van de Bunt M, Ponsa-Cobas J, Castro N, Nammo T, Cebola I, Garcia-Hurtado J, Maestro MA, Pattou F, Piemonti L, Berney T, Gloyn AL, Ravassard P, Gomez-Skarmeta JL, Muller F, McCarthy MI, Ferrer J. Nat Genet. 2014 Feb;46(2):136-43. doi: 10.1038/ng.2870. Epub 2014 Jan 12. PubMed 24413736.
Backbone
  Vector backbone: pENTR/D-TOPO
  Backbone manufacturer: Invitrogen
  Backbone size w/o insert (bp): 2580
  Vector type: Entry Vector
Growth in bacteria
  Bacterial resistance: Kanamycin, 50 μg/mL
  Growth temperature: 37°C
  Growth strain: DH5alpha
  Copy number: Unknown
Gene/Insert
  Gene/Insert name: ZFAND3 enhancer (alt name: ZFAND3)
  Species: H. sapiens (human)
  Entrez Gene: ZFAND3 (a.k.a. TEX27, FLJ13222, FLJ17799)
  Cloning method: TOPO Cloning
  Sequencing primers: 5′ M13 Fw; 3′ M13 Rev
Terms and licenses: Academic/Nonprofit Terms; Industry Terms: Not Available to Industry
Depositor comments: chromosome : chr6; start: 37883250 end: 37883831 (genomic position corresponds to the version of the human genome hg18) Fw primer used for cloning: CACCTTCATGTTTCCCCCGTATGT Rv primer used for cloning: TCCTGCCCCAAGTTGCACAG
How to cite: pENTR D-TOPO-C3_17 was a gift from Jorge Ferrer (Addgene plasmid # 60263 ; http://n2t.net/addgene:60263 ; RRID:Addgene_60263)
